>Addgene plasmid #149598 | pXylO_94 | addgene full sequence | sequence record 320168 | Addgene NGS Result
CGTTTCTTTTTCTTCGTCGAAAAAGGCAATAAAAATTTTTATCACGTTTCTTTTTCTTGAAAATTTTTTT
TTTTGATTTTTTTCTCTTTCGATGACCTCCCATTGATATTTAAGTTAATAAACGGTCTTCAATTTCTCAA
GACATGTTAGCGCTACCAAGTTTTCAGTTTCATTTTTCTTGTTCTATTACAACTTTTTTTACTTCTTGCT
CATTAGAAAGAAAGCATAGCAATCTAATCTAAGTTTTAATTACAAAGTGCAGGTAAAACAATGTCTAAAG
GTGAAGAATTATTCACTGGTGTTGTCCCAATTTTGGTTGAATTAGATGGTGATGTTAATGGTCACAAATT
TTCTGTCTCCGGTGAAGGTGAAGGTGATGCTACTTACGGTAAATTGACCTTAAAATTTATTTGTACTACT
GGTAAATTGCCAGTTCCATGGCCAACCTTAGTCACTACTTTCGGTTATGGTGTTCAATGTTTTGCGAGAT
ACCCAGATCATATGAAACAACATGACTTTTTCAAGTCTGCCATGCCAGAAGGTTATGTTCAAGAAAGAAC
TATTTTTTTCAAAGATGACGGTAACTACAAGACCAGAGCTGAAGTCAAGTTTGAAGGTGATACCTTAGTT
AATAGAATCGAATTAAAAGGTATTGATTTTAAAGAAGATGGTAACATTTTAGGTCACAAATTGGAATACA
ACTATAACTCTCACAATGTTTACATCATGGCTGACAAACAAAAGAATGGTATCAAAGTTAACTTCAAAAT
TAGACACAACATTGAAGATGGTTCTGTTCAATTAGCTGACCATTATCAACAAAATACTCCAATTGGTGAT
GGTCCAGTCTTGTTACCAGACAACCATTACTTATCCACTCAATCTGCCTTATCCAAAGATCCAAACGAAA
AGAGAGACCACATGGTCTTGTTAGAATTTGTTACTGCTGCTGGTATTACCCATGGTATGGATGAATTGTA
CAAATAAATCGCACGTATTCCGTTGGTAGATACGTTGTTGACACTTCTAAATAAGCGAATTTCTTATGAT
TTATGATTTTTATTATTAAATAAGTTATAAAAAAAATAAGTGTATACAAATTTTAAAGTGACTCTTAGGT
TTTAAAACGAAAATTCTTATTCTTGAGTAACTCTTTCCTGTAGGTCAGGTTGCTTTCTCAGGTATAGCAT
GAGGTCGCTCATCGCACGCATTCCATGCGAGCTCGCTGAGGACTTAATAATCAGACGCACGCTTGGCGTC
AATATCCTAAAACGGAAAACTAATCAGTTAGATGTGTCTTTTTTAGGTAAAAAAAGGCAACCAATTTTTT
GCTGGCTAGCGATGCGACAATAAACGCGCGCAGCGAATAAAAATAAGATGGCGGAGGAGCAGAGACTTCT
TTTCTTAGAAGAGGTTTTGTTACCGTATGGGGGTATGATGGTTAGATGGCTGAATAAAAACGTTAATTAA
AGGAATACAGAAGAGGAAGCGCCCCGATTTCTTTTCTGTTCCACATGAAAGCAGCCGGTTGGGTGGTAGA
TCTCTAATGACATCCAAACTACAAAACCGAGATTGGACATATAGCACACTCTGCATTTCTACTTTCCTTT
CTCCCTACAGTTTGCTCGATCTGAACCGATGCTTCTTTGATTGGACAAGATGATAGACCATGACTCCCTG
TATGTATTGCAGAGATTGCCACTACTAACCAAGAAAAGTTGAACGTGTCGTACGTATAAAACGATTTATG
CTTAGGCTTTACTGAAAAAAAAAAAGTAAAAAGAGGATGCGCAAACGCATAGAGCAAGTAACTATTAAAC
CCTCAGCGCGGCCGCATTTAAATCCCCACTTCAGAAGTTCCTATACTTTCTAGAGAATAGGAACTTCACT
ATAGAGTCGAATAAGGGCGACACCCCATAATTAGCCCGGGCGAAAGGCCCAGTCTTTCGACTGAGCCTTT
CGTTTTATTTGATGCCTGGCAGTTCCCTACTCTCGCATGGGGAGTCCCCACACTACCATCGGCGCTACGG
CGTTTCACTTCTGAGTTCGGCATGGGGTCAGGTGGGACCACCGCGCTACTGCCGCCAGGCAAACAAGGGG
TGTTATGAGCCATATTCAGGTATAAATGGGCTCGCGATAATGTTCAGAATTGGTTAATTGGTTGTAACAC
TGACCCCTATTTGTTTATTTTTCTAAATACATTCAAATATGTATCCGCTCATGAGACAATAACCCTGATA
AATGCTTCAATAATATTGAAAAAGGAAGAATATGAGTATTCAACATTTCCGTGTCGCCCTTATTCCCTTT
TTTGCGGCATTTTGCCTTCCTGTTTTTGCTCACCCAGAAACGCTGGTGAAAGTAAAAGATGCTGAAGATC
AGTTGGGTGCACGAGTGGGTTACATCGAACTGGATCTCAACAGCGGTAAGATCCTTGAGAGTTTTCGCCC
CGAAGAACGTTTTCCAATGATGAGCACTTTTAAAGTTCTGCTATGTGGCGCGGTATTATCCCGTATTGAC
GCCGGGCAAGAGCAACTCGGTCGCCGCATACACTATTCTCAGAATGACTTGGTTGAGTACTCACCAGTCA
CAGAAAAGCATCTTACGGATGGCATGACAGTAAGAGAATTATGCAGTGCTGCCATAACCATGAGTGATAA
CACTGCGGCCAACTTACTTCTGACAACGATCGGAGGACCGAAGGAGCTAACCGCTTTTTTGCACAACATG
GGGGATCATGTAACTCGCCTTGATCGTTGGGAACCGGAGCTGAATGAAGCCATACCAAACGACGAGCGTG
ACACCACGATGCCTGTAGCGATGGCAACAACGTTGCGCAAACTATTAACTGGCGAACTACTTACTCTAGC
TTCCCGGCAACAATTAATAGACTGGATGGAGGCGGATAAAGTTGCAGGACCACTTCTGCGCTCGGCCCTT
CCGGCTGGCTGGTTTATTGCTGATAAATCCGGAGCCGGTGAGCGTGGTTCTCGCGGTATCATCGCAGCGC
TGGGGCCAGATGGTAAGCCCTCCCGTATCGTAGTTATCTACACGACGGGGAGTCAGGCAACTATGGATGA
ACGAAATAGACAGATCGCTGAGATAGGTGCCTCACTGATTAAGCATTGGTAAGCAGAGCATTACGCTGAC
TTGACGGGACGGCGCAAGCTCATGACCAAAATCCCTTAACGTGAGTTACGCGCGCGTCGTTCCACTGAGC
GTCAGACCCCGTAGAAAAGATCAAAGGATCTTCTTGAGATCCTTTTTTTCTGCGCGTAATCTGCTGCTTG
CAAACAAAAAAACCACCGCTACCAGCGGTGGTTTGTTTGCCGGATCAAGAGCTACCAACTCTTTTTCCGA
AGGTAACTGGCTTCAGCAGAGCGCAGATACCAAATACTGTTCTTCTAGTGTAGCCGTAGTTAGCCCACCA
CTTCAAGAACTCTGTAGCACCGCCTACATACCTCGCTCTGCTAATCCTGTTACCAGTGGCTGCTGCCAGT
GGCGATAAGTCGTGTCTTACCGGGTTGGACTCAAGACGATAGTTACCGGATAAGGCGCAGCGGTCGGGCT
GAACGGGGGGTTCGTGCACACAGCCCAGCTTGGAGCGAACGACCTACACCGAACTGAGATACCTACAGCG
TGAGCTATGAGAAAGCGCCACGCTTCCCGAAGGGAGAAAGGCGGACAGGTATCCGGTAAGCGGCAGGGTC
GGAACAGGAGAGCGCACGAGGGAGCTTCCAGGGGGAAACGCCTGGTATCTTTATAGTCCTGTCGGGTTTC
GCCACCTCTGACTTGAGCGTCGATTTTTGTGATGCTCGTCAGGGGGGCGGAGCCTATGGAAAAACGCCAG
CAACGCGGCCTTTTTACGGTTCCTGGCCTTTTGCTGGCCTTTTGCTCACATGTTCTTTCCTGCGTTATCC
CCTGATTCTGTGGATAACCGTATTACCGCCTTTGAGTGAGCTGATACCGCTCGCCGCAGCCGAACGACCG
AGCGCAGCGAGTCAGTGAGCGAGGAAGCGGAAGGCGAGAGTAGGGAACTGCCAGGCATCAAACTAAGCAG
AAGGCCCCTGACGGATGGCCTTTTTGCGTTTCTACAAACTCTTTCTGTGTTGTAAAACGACGGCCAGTCT
TAAGCTCGGGCCCCCTGGGCGGTTCTGATAACGAGTAATCGTTAATCCGCAAATAACGTAAAAACCCGCT
TCGGCGGGTTTTTTTATGGGGGGAGTTTAGGGAAAGAGCATTTGTCAGAATATTTAAGGGCGCCTGTCAC
TTTGCTTGATATATGAGAATTATTTAACCTTATAAATGAGAAAAAAGCAACGCACTTTAAATAAGATACG
TTGCTTTTTCGATTGATGAACACCTATAATTAAACTATTCATCTATTATTTATGATTTTTTGTATATACA
ATATTTCTAGTTTGTTAAAGAGAATTAAGAAAATAAATCTCGAAAATAATAAAGGGAAAATCAGTTTTTG
ATATCAAAATTATACATGTCAACGATAATACAAAATATAATACAAACTATAAGATGTTATCAGTATTTAT
TATGCATTTAGAATAAATTTTGTGTCGCCCTTATTCGACTCACTATAGAAGTTCCTATTCTCTAGAAAGT
ATAGGAACTTCACTTCATTTTATTTAAATTTGCGGCCGCGCTGAGGTCTTAATTGAGAATCCGGACCAGC
AGATAATGCATGCAGTGGTGTTTTGATGTATAAGCTTGACATTTTTTTGCTTTTCCCGTTATGAGAAATG
TTTTTTTTAGACTGAAAATAAAAGAATGGATAGTATTAAAATAGTAATGAACGTAATAAGGATAGGACAG
GAGCGATAGGAAAAGATAGAATTTTGGAGCTTTTTTTCCCTCTTTTTTTGAGCAGGAGCCAATAGTAGTC
GGAAAGATGAGTGCATAGATTTTTCGTATTTTATTTCGAGTAAAAATATCACGCTCTTAGGTTCAATAAA
AGAATATACTATTTCTTCAAAATGCTTCTCTAATCTATTTTTTTATTTTCCTTAATAACTGAAATATTAT
TTTTTGATGTAAAATGAGTGAACAAGAATAAGGGATTTTTGGTATGTTTGCAAGTTCTGTGGAGTTCCAT
GTATAAGGTATACATATTAGAAAAGCTTTACGATTATATACTAACATTATGTACAAAACAGTTTAATAAT
GATCTGTATTGCTGGCTCAATCCACGTAAATTAATGCCTCAGCACTAGTCCTGCAGGGGTAACGCCAGGG
TTTTCCCAGTCACGACGTTGTAAAACGACGGCCAGTGAGCGCGCGTAATACGACTCACTATAGGGCGAAT
TGGGTGCATAGGCCACTAGTGGATCTGATATCACCTAATAACTTCGTATAGCATACATTATACGAAGTTA
TATTAAGGGTTCTCGAGAGCTCGTTTTATTTAGGTTCTATCGAGGAGAAAAAGCGACAAGAAGAGATAGA
CCATGGATAAATGATTATGTTCTAAACACTCCTCAGAAGCTCATCGAACTGTCATCCTGCGTGAAGATTA
AAATCCAACTTAGAAATTTCGAGCTTACGGAGACAATCATATGGGAGAAGCAATTGGAAGATAGAAAAAA
GGTACTCGGTACATAAATATATGTGATTCTGGGTAGAAGATCGGTCTGCATTGGATGGTGGTAACGCATT
TTTTTACACACATTACTTGCCTCGAGCATCAAATGGTGGTTATTCGTGGATCTATATCACGTGATTTGCT
TAAGAATTGTCGTTCATGGTGACACTTTTAGCTTTGACATGATTAAGCTCATCTCAATTGATGTTATCTA
AAGTCATTTCAACTATCTAAGATGTGGTTGTGATTGGGCCATTTTGTGAAAGCCAGTACGCCAGCGTCAA
TACACTCCCGTCAATTAGTTGCACCATGTCCACAAAATCATATACCAGTAGAGCTGAGACTCATGCAAGT
CCGGTTGCATCGAAACTTTTACGTTTAATGGATGAAAAGAAGACCAATTTGTGTGCTTCTCTTGACGTTC
GTTCGACTGATGAGCTATTGAAACTTGTTGAAACGTTGGGTCCATACATTTGCCTTTTGAAAACACACGT
TGATATCTTGGATGATTTCAGTTATGAGGGTACTGTCGTTCCATTGAAAGCATTGGCAGAGAAATACAAG
TTCTTGATATTTGAGGACAGAAAATTCGCCGATATCGGTAACACAGTCAAATTACAATATACATCGGGCG
TTTACCGTATCGCAGAATGGTCTGATATCACCAACGCCCACGGGGTTACTGGTGCTGGTATTGTTGCTGG
CTTGAAACAAGGTGCGCAAGAGGTCACCAAAGAACCAAGGGGATTATTGATGCTTGCTGAATTGTCTTCC
AAGGGTTCTCTAGCACACGGTGAATATACTAAGGGTACCGTTGATATTGCAAAGAGTGATAAAGATTTCG
TTATTGGGTTCATTGCTCAGAACGATATGGGAGGAAGAGAAGAAGGGTTTGATTGGCTAATCATGACCCC
AGGTGTAGGTTTAGACGACAAAGGCGATGCATTGGGTCAGCAGTACAGAACCGTCGACGAAGTTGTAAGT
GGTGGATCAGATATCATCATTGTTGGCAGAGGACTTTTCGCCAAGGGTAGAGATCCTAAGGTTGAAGGTG
AAAGATACAGAAATGCTGGATGGGAAGCGTACCAAAAGAGAATCAGCGCTCCCCATTAATTATACAGGAA
ACTTAATAGAACAAATCACATATTTAATCTAATAGCCACCTGCATTGGCACGGTGCAACACTACTTCAAC
TTCATCTTACAAAAAGATCACGTGATCTGTTGTATTGGGATCTCTAGACCTAATAACTTCGTATAGCATA
CATTATACGAAGTTATATTAAGGGTTGTCGACCTGCAGCGTACGAAGCTTCAGCTGACGCGATCTTCGAG
CGTCCCAAAACCTTCTCAAGCAAGGTTTTCAGTATAATGTTACATGCGTACACGCGTCTGTACAGAAAAA
AAAGAAAAATTTGAAATATAAATAACGTTCTTAATACTAACATAACTATAAAAAAATAAATAGGGACCTA
GACTTCAGGTTGTCTAACTCCTTCCTTTTCGGTTAGAGCAGATGAATACACGCGATGCACACACCATAGC
TTCAAAATGTTTCTACTCCTTTTTTACTCTTCCAGATTTTCTCGGACTCCGCGCATCGCCGTACCACTTC
AAAACACCCAAGCACAGCATACTAAATTTCCCCTCTTTCTTCCTCTAGGGTGTCGTTAATTACCCGTACT
AAAGGTTTGGAAAAGAAAAAAGAGACCGCCT
Features (pLannotate 1.2.2; 20 found; start..end, strand, type, name):
    271..984     +  CDS            GFPmut3: GFPmut3 is a basic (constitutively fluorescent) green fluorescent protein published in 1996, derived from Aequorea victoria. It is reported to be a very rapidly-maturing weak dimer.
   1035..1200    +  terminator     ADH1 terminator: S. cerevisiae ADH1; transcription terminator for the S. cerevisiae alcohol dehydrogenase 1 (ADH1) gene
   1854..1887    -  protein_bind   FRT (minimal): supports FLP-mediated excision but not integration (Turan and Bode, 2011) FLP recombinase from the Saccharomyces cerevisiae 2μ plasmid
   1931..1971    -  terminator     rrnB T1 terminator (fragment): transcription terminator T1 from the E. coli rrnB gene
   1973..2088    -  ncRNA          5S rRNA: Accession: RF00001 - 5S ribosomal RNA
   2119..2143    +  CDS            KanR (fragment): aminoglycoside phosphotransferase; aph(3')-Ia; confers resistance to kanamycin
   2173..2269    +  promoter       AmpR promoter (fragment): bla
   2272..3132    +  CDS            AmpR: β-lactamase; bla; confers resistance to ampicillin, carbenicillin, and related antibiotics
   3254..3842    +  rep_origin     ori: high-copy-number ColE1/pMB1/pBR322/pUC origin of replication
   4067..4084    +  terminator     rrnB T2 terminator (fragment): transcription terminator T2 from the E. coli rrnB gene
   4109..4128    -  CDS            lacZα (fragment): LacZα fragment of β-galactosidase; lacZ fragment
   4598..4631    +  protein_bind   FRT (minimal): supports FLP-mediated excision but not integration (Turan and Bode, 2011) FLP recombinase from the Saccharomyces cerevisiae 2μ plasmid
   4673..4732    -  CDS            ASH1 (fragment): ASH1_YEAST - Experimental evidence at protein level: Swiss-Prot protein existence level 1. Component of the RPD3C(L) histone deacetylase complex (HDAC). Responsible for the deacetylation of lysine residues on the N-terminal part of the core histones (H2A, H2B, H3 and H4). Histone deacetylation gives a tag for epigenetic repression and plays an important role in transcriptional regulation, cell cycle progression and developmental events. ASH1 is necessary to repress HO in daughter cells to block mating-type switching through its binding to HO promoter 5'-YTGAT-3' sites. Also involved in pseudoh
   5237..5288    -  CDS            lacZα (fragment): LacZα fragment of β-galactosidase; lacZ fragment
   5296..5314    +  promoter       T7 promoter: promoter for bacteriophage T7 RNA polymerase
   5358..5391    +  protein_bind   loxP: Cre-mediated recombination occurs in the 8-bp core sequence (GCATACAT). Cre recombinase
   5906..6691    +  CDS            URA3: PYRF_YEAST - Experimental evidence at protein level: Swiss-Prot protein existence level 1. From Saccharomyces cerevisiae (strain ATCC 204508 / S288c) (Baker's yeast).
   6843..6876    +  protein_bind   loxP: Cre-mediated recombination occurs in the 8-bp core sequence (GCATACAT). Cre recombinase
   6924..7109    -  terminator     CYC1 terminator: S. cerevisiae CYC1; transcription terminator for CYC1
   7128..243     +  promoter       TEF1 promoter (across the origin): S. cerevisiae TEF1; promoter for EF-1α
