[The description below was written by a language model from this plasmid's Addgene catalogue record and pLannotate feature annotations shown in this document.]
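Description:
pXylO_94 is a yeast integrative reporter plasmid built on the pCFB390 backbone, classed as a yeast expression and synthetic biology vector. The purpose line describes it as a "pXI-3" construct, which suggests targeting to a defined chromosomal site. The feature table shows no yeast replication origin, which is consistent with delivery by genomic integration, although the homology arms themselves are not annotated. In E. coli it is maintained through a high-copy ColE1/pUC-type origin and selected with ampicillin via the β-lactamase gene. Several short annotated fragments (KanR, lacZα, rrnB terminators, 5S rRNA, ASH1) and a T7 promoter appear to be backbone remnants or parts of flanking sequence rather than functional units. Two minimal FRT sites bracket the bacterial propagation segment.

The payload is a yeast-enhanced GFP reading frame, which the annotation software matched to GFPmut3. It is driven by a modified TEF1 promoter named TEF1-XylO_94 and followed by the ADH1 terminator. The name indicates that a XylO operator element has been placed within the TEF1 promoter, with "94" presumably denoting the particular variant or position, but the record does not define this and the operator is not annotated separately. Upstream lies a URA3 marker, given as Kluyveromyces lactis URA3 in the purpose line. It is flanked by two loxP sites, so Cre recombinase can excise it after integration and the marker can be reused. A CYC1 terminator in the opposite orientation sits between the marker and the reporter promoter.

Judging from the associated publication title, the plasmid belongs to a series used to scan reporter promoter designs for transcription-factor-based biosensors in yeast, with GFP fluorescence as the readout of promoter activity.
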