Addgene plasmid #149598: pXylO_94
Purpose: pXI - 3 -LoxP -KlURA3 -pTEF1 - XylO_94 -yeGFP
Depositing lab: Michael Jensen. Depositing organization: Danmarks Tekniske Universitet. Publication: High-Resolution Scanning of Optimal Biosensor Reporter Promoters in Yeast. Ambri F, D'Ambrosio V, Di Blasi R, Maury J, Jacobsen SAB, McCloskey D, Jensen MK, Keasling JD. ACS Synth Biol. 2020 Feb 21;9(2):218-226. doi: 10.1021/acssynbio.9b00333. Epub 2020 Jan 31. PubMed 31935067.
Backbone
  Vector backbone: pCFB390
  Backbone size w/o insert (bp): 6140
  Vector type: Yeast Expression, Synthetic Biology
Growth in bacteria
  Bacterial resistance: Ampicillin, 100 μg/mL
  Growth temperature: 37°C
  Growth strain: DH5alpha
  Copy number: Unknown
Gene/Insert
  Gene/Insert name: yeGFP
  Insert size (bp): 717
  Promoter: TEF1-XylO_94
  Cloning method: Unknown
  Sequencing primers: 5′ gaaattcgcttatttagaagtgtc; 3′ CTCCTTCCTTTTCGGTTAGAG
Terms and licenses: Academic/Nonprofit Terms; Industry Terms: Not Available to Industry
How to cite: pXylO_94 was a gift from Michael Jensen (Addgene plasmid # 149598 ; http://n2t.net/addgene:149598 ; RRID:Addgene_149598)
